Addgene plasmid #75505: BCKDK gRNA (BRDN0001149253)
Purpose: 3rd generation lentiviral gRNA plasmid targeting human BCKDK
Depositing lab: John Doench & David Root. Depositing organization: Broad Institute. Publication: Optimized sgRNA design to maximize activity and minimize off-target effects of CRISPR-Cas9. Doench JG, Fusi N, Sullender M, Hegde M, Vaimberg EW, Donovan KF, Smith I, Tothova Z, Wilen C, Orchard R, Virgin HW, Listgarten J, Root DE. Nat Biotechnol. 2016 Jan 18. doi: 10.1038/nbt.3437. PubMed 26780180.
Backbone
  Vector backbone: lentiGuide-Puro
  Backbone manufacturer: Zhang Lab (Addgene plasmid # 52963)
  Vector type: Mammalian Expression, Lentiviral, CRISPR
  Selectable markers: Puromycin
Growth in bacteria
  Bacterial resistance: Ampicillin, 100 μg/mL
  Growth temperature: 37°C
  Growth strain: DH5alpha
  Copy number: High Copy
Gene/Insert
  Gene/Insert name: BCKDK (alt names: BCKDK; NM_001122957.2)
  gRNA/shRNA sequence: TGGCCATTGATGCGGACACG
  Species: H. sapiens (human)
  Entrez Gene: BCKDK (a.k.a. BCKDKD, BDK)
  Promoter: hU6
  Cloning method: Unknown
  Sequencing primers: 5′ U6-F; 3′ pS2-R
Terms and licenses: Academic/Nonprofit Terms; Industry Terms: Not Available to Industry
Depositor comments: The gRNA was designed to target the following Genbank reference sequence(s): NM_001122957.2,NM_001271926.1,NM_005881.3. Note that this plasmid does NOT contain Cas9. It should be used in conjunction with lentiCas9-Blast (Addgene #52962) or otherwise with cell lines already expressing Cas9. Browse the full kinome gRNA library at http://www.addgene.org/pooled-library/broadgpp-human-kinome/ or visit http://www.broadinstitute.org/rnai/public/ for detailed protocols and information.
How to cite: BCKDK gRNA (BRDN0001149253) was a gift from John Doench & David Root (Addgene plasmid # 75505 ; http://n2t.net/addgene:75505 ; RRID:Addgene_75505)
