[The description below was written by a language model from this plasmid's Addgene catalogue record and pLannotate feature annotations shown in this document.]
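Description:
BCKDK gRNA (BRDN0001149253) is a third-generation lentiviral guide RNA plasmid built on the lentiGuide-Puro backbone and designed to target human BCKDK, which belongs to a human kinome gRNA collection. In bacteria it is maintained as a high-copy plasmid through a ColE1/pUC-type origin and selected with ampicillin via the β-lactamase gene. The backbone also carries an f1 origin, an SV40 origin and poly(A) signal, and remnants of lac and phage promoter elements that play no role in the payload.

The lentiviral transfer cassette begins with an RSV promoter fused to a truncated HIV-1 5' LTR, which makes genomic RNA production independent of Tat. This is followed by the Ψ packaging signal with a partial gag sequence and the Rev response element for Rev-dependent nuclear export. It ends in a ΔU3 self-inactivating 3' LTR. Within this unit, a human U6 RNA polymerase III promoter drives the BCKDK-specific spacer joined to the Streptococcus pyogenes Cas9 guide RNA scaffold. A cPPT/CTS element lies downstream of the scaffold. A separate EF-1α core promoter with its intron A expresses puromycin N-acetyltransferase, and a WPRE follows to enhance transcript expression, so transduced mammalian cells can be selected with puromycin.

The plasmid does not encode Cas9. It is intended for use alongside a separate Cas9 lentiviral vector or in cells that already express Cas9, where the guide directs cleavage at BCKDK for gene knockout studies. According to the depositor, the guide was designed against several BCKDK reference transcripts. The cloning method is not recorded.
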