Features (pLannotate 1.2.2; 29 found; start..end, strand, type, name):
     14..80      +  CDS            small t antigen (fragment): SV40 (simian virus 40) small t antigen
    106..317     +  promoter       EF-1α core promoter: core promoter for human elongation factor EF-1α
    318..1256    +  intron         EF-1α intron A: intron upstream of the start codon of human EF-1α
   1278..1877    +  CDS            PuroR (fragment): puromycin N-acetyltransferase; pac from Streptomyces; confers resistance to puromycin
   1893..2481    +  misc_feature   WPRE: woodchuck hepatitis virus posttranscriptional regulatory element
   2532..2551    +  misc_feature   cPPT/CTS (fragment): central polypurine tract and central termination sequence of HIV-1
   2553..2786    +  LTR            3' LTR (ΔU3): self-inactivating 3' long terminal repeat (LTR) from HIV-1
   2864..2985    +  polyA_signal   SV40 poly(A) signal: SV40 polyadenylation signal
   3025..3160    +  rep_origin     SV40 ori: SV40 origin of replication
   3181..3199    -  promoter       T7 promoter: promoter for bacteriophage T7 RNA polymerase
   3207..3362    +  CDS            lacZα (fragment): LacZα fragment of β-galactosidase; lacZ fragment
   3367..3795    +  rep_origin     f1 ori (sequence partly withheld): f1 bacteriophage origin of replication; arrow indicates direction of (+) strand synthesis
   3848..3952    +  promoter       AmpR promoter: bla
   3953..4813    +  CDS            AmpR: β-lactamase; bla; confers resistance to ampicillin, carbenicillin, and related antibiotics
   4984..5572    +  rep_origin     ori: high-copy-number ColE1/pMB1/pBR322/pUC origin of replication
   5755..5847    +  CDS            lacI (fragment): lac repressor; lacI; The lac repressor binds to the lac operator to inhibit transcription in E. coli. This inhibition can be relieved by adding lactose or isopropyl-β-D-thiogalactopyranoside (IPTG).
   5860..5881    +  protein_bind   CAP binding site: CAP binding activates transcription in the presence of cAMP. E. coli catabolite activator protein
   5896..5926    +  promoter       lac promoter: promoter for the E. coli lac operon
   5934..5950    +  protein_bind   lac operator: The lac repressor binds to the lac operator to inhibit transcription in E. coli. This inhibition can be relieved by adding lactose or isopropyl-β-D-thiogalactopyranoside (IPTG). lac repressor encoded by lacI
   5995..6013    +  promoter       T3 promoter: promoter for bacteriophage T3 RNA polymerase
   6041..6267    +  promoter       RSV promoter: Rous sarcoma virus enhancer/promoter
   6268..6448    +  LTR            5' LTR (truncated): truncated 5' long terminal repeat (LTR) from HIV-1
   6495..6620    +  misc_feature   HIV-1 Ψ: packaging signal of human immunodeficiency virus type 1
   6604..6967    +  CDS            HIV-1 gag (fragment): gag protein from human immunodeficiency virus 1; gag
   7113..7346    +  misc_feature   RRE: The Rev response element (RRE) of HIV-1 allows for Rev-dependent mRNA export from the nucleus to the cytoplasm.
   7723..7749    +  CDS            Rev (fragment): human immunodeficiency virus 1 (HIV-1) Rev protein; rev; enhances nuclear export of unspliced and incompletely spliced viral mRNAs
   7753..7993    +  promoter       U6 promoter: RNA polymerase III promoter for human U6 snRNA
   8023..8098    +  misc_RNA       gRNA scaffold: guide RNA scaffold for the Streptococcus pyogenes CRISPR/Cas9 system
   8154..8271    +  misc_feature   cPPT/CTS: central polypurine tract and central termination sequence of HIV-1
>Addgene plasmid #75505 | BCKDK gRNA (BRDN0001149253) | addgene full sequence | sequence record 184014 | Addgene Assembled Sequence
CCCGGGTGCAAAGATGGATAAAGTTTTAAACAGAGAGGAATCTTTGCAGCTAATGGACCTTCTAGGTCTT
GAAAGGAGTGGGAATTGGCTCCGGTGCCCGTCAGTGGGCAGAGCGCACATCGCCCACAGTCCCCGAGAAG
TTGGGGGGAGGGGTCGGCAATTGATCCGGTGCCTAGAGAAGGTGGCGCGGGGTAAACTGGGAAAGTGATG
TCGTGTACTGGCTCCGCCTTTTTCCCGAGGGTGGGGGAGAACCGTATATAAGTGCAGTAGTCGCCGTGAA
CGTTCTTTTTCGCAACGGGTTTGCCGCCAGAACACAGGTAAGTGCCGTGTGTGGTTCCCGCGGGCCTGGC
CTCTTTACGGGTTATGGCCCTTGCGTGCCTTGAATTACTTCCACCTGGCTGCAGTACGTGATTCTTGATC
CCGAGCTTCGGGTTGGAAGTGGGTGGGAGAGTTCGAGGCCTTGCGCTTAAGGAGCCCCTTCGCCTCGTGC
TTGAGTTGAGGCCTGGCCTGGGCGCTGGGGCCGCCGCGTGCGAATCTGGTGGCACCTTCGCGCCTGTCTC
GCTGCTTTCGATAAGTCTCTAGCCATTTAAAATTTTTGATGACCTGCTGCGACGCTTTTTTTCTGGCAAG
ATAGTCTTGTAAATGCGGGCCAAGATCTGCACACTGGTATTTCGGTTTTTGGGGCCGCGGGCGGCGACGG
GGCCCGTGCGTCCCAGCGCACATGTTCGGCGAGGCGGGGCCTGCGAGCGCGGCCACCGAGAATCGGACGG
GGGTAGTCTCAAGCTGGCCGGCCTGCTCTGGTGCCTGGCCTCGCGCCGCCGTGTATCGCCCCGCCCTGGG
CGGCAAGGCTGGCCCGGTCGGCACCAGTTGCGTGAGCGGAAAGATGGCCGCTTCCCGGCCCTGCTGCAGG
GAGCTCAAAATGGAGGACGCGGCGCTCGGGAGAGCGGGCGGGTGAGTCACCCACACAAAGGAAAAGGGCC
TTTCCGTCCTCAGCCGTCGCTTCATGTGACTCCACGGAGTACCGGGCGCCGTCCAGGCACCTCGATTAGT
TCTCGAGCTTTTGGAGTACGTCGTCTTTAGGTTGGGGGGAGGGGTTTTATGCGATGGAGTTTCCCCACAC
TGAGTGGGTGGAGACTGAAGTTAGGCCAGCTTGGCACTTGATGTAATTCTCCTTGGAATTTGCCCTTTTT
GAGTTTGGATCTTGGTTCATTCTCAAGCCTCAGACAGTGGTTCAAAGTTTTTTTCTTCCATTTCAGGTGT
CGTGACGTACGGCCACCATGACCGAGTACAAGCCCACGGTGCGCCTCGCCACCCGCGACGACGTCCCCAG
GGCCGTACGCACCCTCGCCGCCGCGTTCGCCGACTACCCCGCCACGCGCCACACCGTCGATCCGGACCGC
CACATCGAGCGGGTCACCGAGCTGCAAGAACTCTTCCTCACGCGCGTCGGGCTCGACATCGGCAAGGTGT
GGGTCGCGGACGACGGCGCCGCCGTGGCGGTCTGGACCACGCCGGAGAGCGTCGAAGCGGGGGCGGTGTT
CGCCGAGATCGGCCCGCGCATGGCCGAGTTGAGCGGTTCCCGGCTGGCCGCGCAGCAACAGATGGAAGGC
CTCCTGGCGCCGCACCGGCCCAAGGAGCCCGCGTGGTTCCTGGCCACCGTCGGAGTCTCGCCCGACCACC
AGGGCAAGGGTCTGGGCAGCGCCGTCGTGCTCCCCGGAGTGGAGGCGGCCGAGCGCGCCGGGGTGCCCGC
CTTCCTGGAGACCTCCGCGCCCCGCAACCTCCCCTTCTACGAGCGGCTCGGCTTCACCGTCACCGCCGAC
GTCGAGGTGCCCGAAGGACCGCGCACCTGGTGCATGACCCGCAAGCCCGGTGCCTGAACGCGTTAAGTCG
ACAATCAACCTCTGGATTACAAAATTTGTGAAAGATTGACTGGTATTCTTAACTATGTTGCTCCTTTTAC
GCTATGTGGATACGCTGCTTTAATGCCTTTGTATCATGCTATTGCTTCCCGTATGGCTTTCATTTTCTCC
TCCTTGTATAAATCCTGGTTGCTGTCTCTTTATGAGGAGTTGTGGCCCGTTGTCAGGCAACGTGGCGTGG
TGTGCACTGTGTTTGCTGACGCAACCCCCACTGGTTGGGGCATTGCCACCACCTGTCAGCTCCTTTCCGG
GACTTTCGCTTTCCCCCTCCCTATTGCCACGGCGGAACTCATCGCCGCCTGCCTTGCCCGCTGCTGGACA
GGGGCTCGGCTGTTGGGCACTGACAATTCCGTGGTGTTGTCGGGGAAATCATCGTCCTTTCCTTGGCTGC
TCGCCTGTGTTGCCACCTGGATTCTGCGCGGGACGTCCTTCTGCTACGTCCCTTCGGCCCTCAATCCAGC
GGACCTTCCTTCCCGCGGCCTGCTGCCGGCTCTGCGGCCTCTTCCGCGTCTTCGCCTTCGCCCTCAGACG
AGTCGGATCTCCCTTTGGGCCGCCTCCCCGCGTCGACTTTAAGACCAATGACTTACAAGGCAGCTGTAGA
TCTTAGCCACTTTTTAAAAGAAAAGGGGGGACTGGAAGGGCTAATTCACTCCCAACGAAGACAAGATCTG
CTTTTTGCTTGTACTGGGTCTCTCTGGTTAGACCAGATCTGAGCCTGGGAGCTCTCTGGCTAACTAGGGA
ACCCACTGCTTAAGCCTCAATAAAGCTTGCCTTGAGTGCTTCAAGTAGTGTGTGCCCGTCTGTTGTGTGA
CTCTGGTAACTAGAGATCCCTCAGACCCTTTTAGTCAGTGTGGAAAATCTCTAGCAGTACGTATAGTAGT
TCATGTCATCTTATTATTCAGTATTTATAACTTGCAAAGAAATGAATATCAGAGAGTGAGAGGAACTTGT
TTATTGCAGCTTATAATGGTTACAAATAAAGCAATAGCATCACAAATTTCACAAATAAAGCATTTTTTTC
ACTGCATTCTAGTTGTGGTTTGTCCAAACTCATCAATGTATCTTATCATGTCTGGCTCTAGCTATCCCGC
CCCTAACTCCGCCCATCCCGCCCCTAACTCCGCCCAGTTCCGCCCATTCTCCGCCCCATGGCTGACTAAT
TTTTTTTATTTATGCAGAGGCCGAGGCCGCCTCGGCCTCTGAGCTATTCCAGAAGTAGTGAGGAGGCTTT
TTTGGAGGCCTAGGGACGTACCCAATTCGCCCTATAGTGAGTCGTATTACGCGCGCTCACTGGCCGTCGT
TTTACAACGTCGTGACTGGGAAAACCCTGGCGTTACCCAACTTAATCGCCTTGCAGCACATCCCCCTTTC
GCCAGCTGGCGTAATAGCGAAGAGGCCCGCACCGATCGCCCTTCCCAACAGTTGCGCAGCCTGAATGGCG
AATGGG
[124 nt withheld, positions 3367-3490]
C
[91 nt withheld, positions 3492-3582]
A
[49 nt withheld, positions 3584-3632]
CCTTTGACGTTGGAGTCCACGTTCTTT
[37 nt withheld, positions 3660-3696]
ACCCTATCTCGGTCTATTCTTTTGATTTATAAGGGATTTTGCCGATTTCGGCCTATTGGTTAAAAAATGA
GCTGATTTAACAAAAATTTAACGCGAATTTTAACAAAATATTAACGCTTACAATTTAGGTGGCACTTTTC
GGGGAAATGTGCGCGGAACCCCTATTTGTTTATTTTTCTAAATACATTCAAATATGTATCCGCTCATGAG
ACAATAACCCTGATAAATGCTTCAATAATATTGAAAAAGGAAGAGTATGAGTATTCAACATTTCCGTGTC
GCCCTTATTCCCTTTTTTGCGGCATTTTGCCTTCCTGTTTTTGCTCACCCAGAAACGCTGGTGAAAGTAA
AAGATGCTGAAGATCAGTTGGGTGCACGAGTGGGTTACATCGAACTGGATCTCAACAGCGGTAAGATCCT
TGAGAGTTTTCGCCCCGAAGAACGTTTTCCAATGATGAGCACTTTTAAAGTTCTGCTATGTGGCGCGGTA
TTATCCCGTATTGACGCCGGGCAAGAGCAACTCGGTCGCCGCATACACTATTCTCAGAATGACTTGGTTG
AGTACTCACCAGTCACAGAAAAGCATCTTACGGATGGCATGACAGTAAGAGAATTATGCAGTGCTGCCAT
AACCATGAGTGATAACACTGCGGCCAACTTACTTCTGACAACGATCGGAGGACCGAAGGAGCTAACCGCT
TTTTTGCACAACATGGGGGATCATGTAACTCGCCTTGATCGTTGGGAACCGGAGCTGAATGAAGCCATAC
CAAACGACGAGCGTGACACCACGATGCCTGTAGCAATGGCAACAACGTTGCGCAAACTATTAACTGGCGA
ACTACTTACTCTAGCTTCCCGGCAACAATTAATAGACTGGATGGAGGCGGATAAAGTTGCAGGACCACTT
CTGCGCTCGGCCCTTCCGGCTGGCTGGTTTATTGCTGATAAATCTGGAGCCGGTGAGCGTGGGTCTCGCG
GTATCATTGCAGCACTGGGGCCAGATGGTAAGCCCTCCCGTATCGTAGTTATCTACACGACGGGGAGTCA
GGCAACTATGGATGAACGAAATAGACAGATCGCTGAGATAGGTGCCTCACTGATTAAGCATTGGTAACTG
TCAGACCAAGTTTACTCATATATACTTTAGATTGATTTAAAACTTCATTTTTAATTTAAAAGGATCTAGG
TGAAGATCCTTTTTGATAATCTCATGACCAAAATCCCTTAACGTGAGTTTTCGTTCCACTGAGCGTCAGA
CCCCGTAGAAAAGATCAAAGGATCTTCTTGAGATCCTTTTTTTCTGCGCGTAATCTGCTGCTTGCAAACA
AAAAAACCACCGCTACCAGCGGTGGTTTGTTTGCCGGATCAAGAGCTACCAACTCTTTTTCCGAAGGTAA
CTGGCTTCAGCAGAGCGCAGATACCAAATACTGTTCTTCTAGTGTAGCCGTAGTTAGGCCACCACTTCAA
GAACTCTGTAGCACCGCCTACATACCTCGCTCTGCTAATCCTGTTACCAGTGGCTGCTGCCAGTGGCGAT
AAGTCGTGTCTTACCGGGTTGGACTCAAGACGATAGTTACCGGATAAGGCGCAGCGGTCGGGCTGAACGG
GGGGTTCGTGCACACAGCCCAGCTTGGAGCGAACGACCTACACCGAACTGAGATACCTACAGCGTGAGCT
ATGAGAAAGCGCCACGCTTCCCGAAGGGAGAAAGGCGGACAGGTATCCGGTAAGCGGCAGGGTCGGAACA
GGAGAGCGCACGAGGGAGCTTCCAGGGGGAAACGCCTGGTATCTTTATAGTCCTGTCGGGTTTCGCCACC
TCTGACTTGAGCGTCGATTTTTGTGATGCTCGTCAGGGGGGCGGAGCCTATGGAAAAACGCCAGCAACGC
GGCCTTTTTACGGTTCCTGGCCTTTTGCTGGCCTTTTGCTCACATGTTCTTTCCTGCGTTATCCCCTGAT
TCTGTGGATAACCGTATTACCGCCTTTGAGTGAGCTGATACCGCTCGCCGCAGCCGAACGACCGAGCGCA
GCGAGTCAGTGAGCGAGGAAGCGGAAGAGCGCCCAATACGCAAACCGCCTCTCCCCGCGCGTTGGCCGAT
TCATTAATGCAGCTGGCACGACAGGTTTCCCGACTGGAAAGCGGGCAGTGAGCGCAACGCAATTAATGTG
AGTTAGCTCACTCATTAGGCACCCCAGGCTTTACACTTTATGCTTCCGGCTCGTATGTTGTGTGGAATTG
TGAGCGGATAACAATTTCACACAGGAAACAGCTATGACCATGATTACGCCAAGCGCGCAATTAACCCTCA
CTAAAGGGAACAAAAGCTGGAGCTGCAAGCTTAATGTAGTCTTATGCAATACTCTTGTAGTCTTGCAACA
TGGTAACGATGAGTTAGCAACATGCCTTACAAGGAGAGAAAAAGCACCGTGCATGCCGATTGGTGGAAGT
AAGGTGGTACGATCGTGCCTTATTAGGAAGGCAACAGACGGGTCTGACATGGATTGGACGAACCACTGAA
TTGCCGCATTGCAGAGATATTGTATTTAAGTGCCTAGCTCGATACATAAACGGGTCTCTCTGGTTAGACC
AGATCTGAGCCTGGGAGCTCTCTGGCTAACTAGGGAACCCACTGCTTAAGCCTCAATAAAGCTTGCCTTG
AGTGCTTCAAGTAGTGTGTGCCCGTCTGTTGTGTGACTCTGGTAACTAGAGATCCCTCAGACCCTTTTAG
TCAGTGTGGAAAATCTCTAGCAGTGGCGCCCGAACAGGGACTTGAAAGCGAAAGGGAAACCAGAGGAGCT
CTCTCGACGCAGGACTCGGCTTGCTGAAGCGCGCACGGCAAGAGGCGAGGGGCGGCGACTGGTGAGTACG
CCAAAAATTTTGACTAGCGGAGGCTAGAAGGAGAGAGATGGGTGCGAGAGCGTCAGTATTAAGCGGGGGA
GAATTAGATCGCGATGGGAAAAAATTCGGTTAAGGCCAGGGGGAAAGAAAAAATATAAATTAAAACATAT
AGTATGGGCAAGCAGGGAGCTAGAACGATTCGCAGTTAATCCTGGCCTGTTAGAAACATCAGAAGGCTGT
AGACAAATACTGGGACAGCTACAACCATCCCTTCAGACAGGATCAGAAGAACTTAGATCATTATATAATA
CAGTAGCAACCCTCTATTGTGTGCATCAAAGGATAGAGATAAAAGACACCAAGGAAGCTTTAGACAAGAT
AGAGGAAGAGCAAAACAAAAGTAAGACCACCGCACAGCAAGCGGCCGCTGATCTTCAGACCTGGAGGAGG
AGATATGAGGGACAATTGGAGAAGTGAATTATATAAATATAAAGTAGTAAAAATTGAACCATTAGGAGTA
GCACCCACCAAGGCAAAGAGAAGAGTGGTGCAGAGAGAAAAAAGAGCAGTGGGAATAGGAGCTTTGTTCC
TTGGGTTCTTGGGAGCAGCAGGAAGCACTATGGGCGCAGCGTCAATGACGCTGACGGTACAGGCCAGACA
ATTATTGTCTGGTATAGTGCAGCAGCAGAACAATTTGCTGAGGGCTATTGAGGCGCAACAGCATCTGTTG
CAACTCACAGTCTGGGGCATCAAGCAGCTCCAGGCAAGAATCCTGGCTGTGGAAAGATACCTAAAGGATC
AACAGCTCCTGGGGATTTGGGGTTGCTCTGGAAAACTCATTTGCACCACTGCTGTGCCTTGGAATGCTAG
TTGGAGTAATAAATCTCTGGAACAGATTTGGAATCACACGACCTGGATGGAGTGGGACAGAGAAATTAAC
AATTACACAAGCTTAATACACTCCTTAATTGAAGAATCGCAAAACCAGCAAGAAAAGAATGAACAAGAAT
TATTGGAATTAGATAAATGGGCAAGTTTGTGGAATTGGTTTAACATAACAAATTGGCTGTGGTATATAAA
ATTATTCATAATGATAGTAGGAGGCTTGGTAGGTTTAAGAATAGTTTTTGCTGTACTTTCTATAGTGAAT
AGAGTTAGGCAGGGATATTCACCATTATCGTTTCAGACCCACCTCCCAACCCCGAGGGGACCCAGAGAGG
GCCTATTTCCCATGATTCCTTCATATTTGCATATACGATACAAGGCTGTTAGAGAGATAATTAGAATTAA
TTTGACTGTAAACACAAAGATATTAGTACAAAATACGTGACGTAGAAAGTAATAATTTCTTGGGTAGTTT
GCAGTTTTAAAATTATGTTTTAAAATGGACTATCATATGCTTACCGTAACTTGAAAGTATTTCGATTTCT
TGGCTTTATATATCTTGTGGAAAGGACGAAACACCGTGGCCATTGATGCGGACACGGTTTTAGAGCTAGA
AATAGCAAGTTAAAATAAGGCTAGTCCGTTATCAACTTGAAAAAGTGGCACCGAGTCGGTGCTTTTTTAA
GCTTGGCGTAACTAGATCTTGAGACAAATGGCAGTATTCATCCACAATTTTAAAAGAAAAGGGGGGATTG
GGGGGTACAGTGCAGGGGAAAGAATAGTAGACATAATAGCAACAGACATACAAACTAAAGAATTACAAAA
ACAAATTACAAAAATTCAAAATTTTCGGGTTTATTACAGGGACAGCAGAGATCCACTTTGGCGCCGGCTC
GAGGGGG
