>Addgene plasmid #75505 | BCKDK gRNA (BRDN0001149253) | depositor partial sequence | sequence record 142965 | Target Sequence
TGGCCATTGATGCGGACACG
