>Addgene plasmid #75505 | BCKDK gRNA (BRDN0001149253) | addgene partial sequence | sequence record 184013 | hU6-F
GTAGAAAGTAATAATTTCTTGGGTAGTTTGCAGTTTTAAAATTATGTTTTAAAATGGACTATCATATGCT
TACCGTAACTTGAAAGTATTTCGATTTCTTGGCTTTATATATCTTGTGGAAAGGACGAAACACCGTGGCC
ATTGATGCGGACACGGTTTTAGAGCTAGAAATAGCAAGTTAAAATAAGGCTAGTCCGTTATCAACTTGAA
AAAGTGGCACCGAGTCGGTGCTTTTTTAAGCTTGGCGTAACTAGATCTTGAGACAAATGGCAGTATTCAT
CCACAATTTTAAAAGAAAAGGGGGGATTGGGGGGTACAGTGCAGGGGAAAGAATAGTAGACATAATAGCA
ACAGACATACAAACTAAAGAATTACAAAAACAAATTACAAAAATTCAAAATTTTCGGGTTTATTACAGGG
ACAGCAGAGATCCACTTTGGCGCCGGCTCGAGGGGGCCCGGGTGCAAAGATGGATAAAGTTTTAAACAGA
GAGGAATCTTTGCAGCTAATGGACCTTCTAGGTCTTGAAAGGAGTGGGAATTGGCTCCGGTGCCCGTCAG
TGGGCAGAGC
